Addgene plasmid #21204: GFP-N2-PKCgamma
Depositing lab: Tobias Meyer. Depositing organization: Stanford University. Publication: Green fluorescent protein (GFP)-tagged cysteine-rich domains from protein kinase C as fluorescent indicators for diacylglycerol signaling in living cells. Oancea E, Teruel MN, Quest AF, Meyer T. J Cell Biol. 1998 Feb 9. 140(3):485-98. 10.1083/jcb.140.3.485 PubMed 9456311.
Backbone
  Vector backbone: N2
  Backbone manufacturer: Clontech
  Backbone size w/o insert (bp): 4724
  Vector type: Mammalian Expression
  Selectable markers: Neomycin (select with G418)
Growth in bacteria
  Bacterial resistance: Kanamycin, 50 μg/mL
  Growth temperature: 37°C
  Growth strain: DH5alpha
  Copy number: Unknown
Gene/Insert
  Gene/Insert name: PKC gamma
  Species: R. norvegicus (rat)
  Insert size (bp): 2090
  Mutation: PKC gamma (rat). (Lab plasmid WC 0013)
  Entrez Gene: Prkcg (a.k.a. PKC, PKCI, Prkc, Prkcc, RATPKCI)
  Tag / fusion protein: GFP
  Cloning method: Restriction Enzyme
  Sequencing primers: 5′ n/a
Terms and licenses: Academic/Nonprofit Terms; Industry Terms: Not Available to Industry
How to cite: GFP-N2-PKCgamma was a gift from Tobias Meyer (Addgene plasmid # 21204 ; http://n2t.net/addgene:21204 ; RRID:Addgene_21204)
