[The description below was written by a language model from this plasmid's Addgene catalogue record and pLannotate feature annotations shown in this document.]
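Description:
GFP-N2-PKCgamma is a mammalian expression plasmid built on a Clontech N2-type GFP fusion backbone, carrying rat protein kinase C gamma (Prkcg) fused to GFP. The full depositor sequence is about 6.8 kb, consistent with the roughly 4.7 kb backbone plus a 2.1 kb insert. The human cytomegalovirus immediate-early enhancer and promoter drive the PKC gamma coding sequence, which sits between remnants of the multiple cloning site. It is followed downstream by an EGFP coding sequence, so the fluorescent protein appears to be attached to the C-terminus of the kinase, as expected for an N2-format vector. An SV40 polyadenylation signal terminates the transcript. The automated annotation matched the insert to the mouse Prkcg protein entry, but the catalogue record gives the species as rat. The short large T antigen, ble and bGH poly(A) fragments in the table are most likely incidental matches within standard backbone sequence rather than functional parts.

Propagation in E. coli relies on a high-copy ColE1/pUC-type origin and kanamycin selection. The Tn5 NeoR/KanR gene is preceded by both a bacterial bla promoter and the SV40 enhancer/early promoter and is followed by an HSV TK poly(A) signal. The same cassette therefore gives kanamycin resistance in bacteria and G418 resistance in transfected mammalian cells. An f1 origin is also present, which allows single-stranded DNA production.

PKC gamma is a calcium-, phospholipid- and diacylglycerol-dependent serine/threonine kinase. The associated publication concerns GFP-tagged PKC domains as fluorescent indicators of diacylglycerol signalling, so this full-length fusion is suited to live-cell imaging of PKC gamma localisation and translocation.
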