Features (pLannotate 1.2.2; 16 found; start..end, strand, type, name):
     61..364     +  enhancer       CMV enhancer: human cytomegalovirus immediate early enhancer
    365..568     +  promoter       CMV promoter: human cytomegalovirus (CMV) immediate early promoter
    591..614     +  misc_feature   MCS (fragment): multiple cloning site
    615..2705    +  CDS            Prkcg: KPCG_MOUSE - Also known as Pkcc, Pkcg, Prkcc. Experimental evidence at protein level: Swiss-Prot protein existence level 1. Calcium-activated, phospholipid- and diacylglycerol (DAG)- dependent serine/threonine-protein kinase that plays diverse roles in neuronal cells and eye tissues, such as regulation of the neuronal receptors GRIA4/GLUR4 and GRIN1/NMDAR1, modulation of receptors and neuronal functions related to sensitivity to opiates, pain and alcohol, mediation of synaptic function and cell survival after ischemia, and inhibition of gap junction activity after oxidative stress. Binds and p
   2706..2742    +  misc_feature   MCS (fragment): multiple cloning site
   2760..3479    +  CDS            EGFP: the original enhanced GFP (Yang et al., 1996) mammalian codon-optimized
   3496..3579    +  CDS            large T antigen (fragment): large T antigen from SV40 (simian virus 40)
   3602..3723    +  polyA_signal   SV40 poly(A) signal: SV40 polyadenylation signal
   3757..4185    -  rep_origin     f1 ori (sequence partly withheld): f1 bacteriophage origin of replication; arrow indicates direction of (+) strand synthesis
   4212..4316    +  promoter       AmpR promoter: bla
   4318..4675    +  promoter       SV40 promoter: SV40 enhancer and early promoter
   4710..5504    +  CDS            NeoR/KanR: aminoglycoside phosphotransferase from Tn5; aph(3')-II (or nptII); confers resistance to neomycin, kanamycin, and G418 (Geneticin®)
   5525..5677    +  CDS            ble (fragment): BLE_KLEPN - Experimental evidence at protein level: Swiss-Prot protein existence level 1. Binding protein with a strong affinity to the bleomycin family of antibiotics. Binds to CL990; an antimitotic-antibiotic compound. From Klebsiella pneumoniae.
   5736..5783    +  polyA_signal   HSV TK poly(A) signal: herpes simplex virus thymidine kinase polyadenylation signal (Cole and Stacy, 1985)
   5874..5890    -  polyA_signal   bGH poly(A) signal (fragment): bovine growth hormone polyadenylation signal
   6112..6700    +  rep_origin     ori: high-copy-number ColE1/pMB1/pBR322/pUC origin of replication
>Addgene plasmid #21204 | GFP-N2-PKCgamma | depositor full sequence | sequence record 9820 | Author sequence
TAGTTATTAATAGTAATCAATTACGGGGTCATTAGTTCATAGCCCATATATGGAGTTCCGCGTTACATAA
CTTACGGTAAATGGCCCGCCTGGCTGACCGCCCAACGACCCCCGCCCATTGACGTCAATAATGACGTATG
TTCCCATAGTAACGCCAATAGGGACTTTCCATTGACGTCAATGGGTGGAGTATTTACGGTAAACTGCCCA
CTTGGCAGTACATCAAGTGTATCATATGCCAAGTACGCCCCCTATTGACGTCAATGACGGTAAATGGCCC
GCCTGGCATTATGCCCAGTACATGACCTTATGGGACTTTCCTACTTGGCAGTACATCTACGTATTAGTCA
TCGCTATTACCATGGTGATGCGGTTTTGGCAGTACATCAATGGGCGTGGATAGCGGTTTGACTCACGGGG
ATTTCCAAGTCTCCACCCCATTGACGTCAATGGGAGTTTGTTTTGGCACCAAAATCAACGGGACTTTCCA
AAATGTCGTAACAACTCCGCCCCATTGACGCAAATGGGCGGTAGGCGTGTACGGTGGGAGGTCTATATAA
GCAGAGCTGGTTTAGTGAACCGTCAGATCCGCTAGCGCTACCGGACTCAGATCTATGGCGGGTCTGGGTC
CTGGCGGGGGCGACTCAGAAGGGGGACCCCGACCCCTGTTTTGCAGAAAGGGGGCGCTGAGGCAGAAGGT
GGTCCACGAGGTGAAGAGCCACAAGTTCACCGCTCGTTTCTTCAAGCAGCCAACCTTCTGCAGTCACTGT
ACCGACTTCATCTGGGGCATTGGAAAGCAGGGCCTGCAATGTCAAGTCTGCAGCTTTGTGGTTCACCGCC
GATGCCACGAATTTGTGACCTTCGAGTGTCCAGGCGCTGGAAAGGGCCCCCAGACGGACGACCCTCGCAA
CAAGCACAAGTTCCGTCTGCACAGCTACAGCAGTCCCACCTTCTGCGACCACTGTGGTTCCCTCCTCTAC
GGGCTGGTGCACCAGGGCATGAAATGTTCCTGTTGCGAAATGAATGTGCACCGACGCTGTGTGCGCAGCG
TGCCCTCCCTTTGCGGCGTGGACCATACAGAGCGCCGTGGACGTCTGCAACTGGAAATCCGGGCTCCCAC
ATCAGATGAGATCCATATTACTGTGGGTGAGGCCCGGAACCTCATTCCTATGGACCCCAATGGCCTGTCT
GATCCCTATGTGAAACTGAAGCTCATCCCGGACCCTCGGAACCTGACAAAACAGAAGACAAAGACCGTGA
AAGCCACACTGAATCCCGTGTGGAACGAGACCTTCGTGTTCAACCTGAAGCCGGGGGATGTGGAGCGCCG
GCTCAGTGTGGAGGTGTGGGATTGGGATAGGACATCCCGAAATGACTTCATGGGTGCCATGTCCTTTGGT
GTCTCAGAGCTACTCAAGGCTCCTGTGGATGGATGGTACAAGTTACTGAACCAGGAGGAGGGCGAGTATT
ACAATGTACCGGTGGCCGATGCTGACAACTGCAGCCTCCTCCAGAAGTTTGAGGCCTGTAATTACCCCTT
GGAATTGTATGAGAGAGTGCGGATGGGCCCCTCTTCCTCTCCCATTCCTTCTCCATCCCCCAGTCCCACG
GACTCCAAGAGATGCTTCTTCGGTGCCAGCCCAGGACGCCTGCATATCTCTGACTTCAGCTTCCTCATGG
TTCTAGGGAAAGGCAGTTTTGGGAAGGTGATGCTGGCAGAGCGCAGAGGATCCGATGAACTCTATGCCAT
CAAGATACTGAAAAAAGACGTCATTGTCCAGGATGATGATGTAGACTGCACCCTTGTGGAGAAGCGTGTG
CTGGCATTGGGAGGCCGAGGTCCTGGAGGCCGGCCACACTTTCTCACACAACTTCATTCCACCTTTCAGA
CTCCGGACCGCCTGTATTTTGTGATGGAGTACGTCACTGGGGGCGATTTAATGTACCACATTCAGCAACT
GGGCAAGTTTAAGGAGCCCCACGCAGCATTCTATGCCGCGGAAATCGCCATAGGCCTCTTCTTCCTTCAC
AACCAGGGCATCATCTACAGGGACCTCAAGTTGGATAATGTGATGCTGGATGCTGAAGGACACATCAAGA
TCACAGACTTCGGCATGTGTAAAGAGAATGTCTTCCCTGGGTCCACAACCCGCACCTTCTGTGGGACCCC
AGACTACATAGCACCTGAGATCATTGCCTATCAGCCCTATGGGAAGTCTGTCGACTGGTGGTCCTTTGGA
GTCCTGCTGTATGAGATGTTGGCAGGACAGCCACCCTTTGATGGGGAAGATGAGGAGGAGCTGTTTCAAG
CCATCATGGAACAAACTGTCACCTATCCCAAGTCACTTTCCCGGGAAGCTGTGGCCATCTGCAAGGGGTT
CCTGACCAAGCACCCAGGAAAGCGCCTGGGCTCAGGGCCAGATGGGGAACCCACCATCCGGGCTCATGGC
TTTTTCCGTTGGATCGATTGGGAGAGGTTGGAGAGACTGGAAATTGCGCCTCCTTTTAGACCACGTCCGT
GTGGCCGCAGCGGCGAAAACTTTGACAAGTTCTTCACGCGGGCAGCGCCAGCCTTGACCCCGCCAGACCG
CTTGGTCCTAGCCAGCATCGACCAAGCTGATTTCCAGGGCTTTACTTATGTGAACCCGGACTTCGTGCAC
CCAGATGCCCGCAGCCCCACAAGCCCTGTGCCTGTGCCCGTCATGGAATTCTGCAGTCGACGGTACCGCG
GGCCCGGGATCCACCGGCCGGTCGCCACCATGGTGAGCAAGGGCGAGGAGCTGTTCACCGGGGTGGTGCC
CATCCTGGTCGAGCTGGACGGCGACGTAAACGGCCACAAGTTCAGCGTGTCCGGCGAGGGCGAGGGCGAT
GCCACCTACGGCAAGCTGACCCTGAAGTTCATCTGCACCACCGGCAAGCTGCCCGTGCCCTGGCCCACCC
TCGTGACCACCCTGACCTACGGCGTGCAGTGCTTCAGCCGCTACCCCGACCACATGAAGCAGCACGACTT
CTTCAAGTCCGCCATGCCCGAAGGCTACGTCCAGGAGCGCACCATCTTCTTCAAGGACGACGGCAACTAC
AAGACCCGCGCCGAGGTGAAGTTCGAGGGCGACACCCTGGTGAACCGCATCGAGCTGAAGGGCATCGACT
TCAAGGAGGACGGCAACATCCTGGGGCACAAGCTGGAGTACAACTACAACAGCCACAACGTCTATATCAT
GGCCGACAAGCAGAAGAACGGCATCAAGGTGAACTTCAAGATCCGCCACAACATCGAGGACGGCAGCGTG
CAGCTCGCCGACCACTACCAGCAGAACACCCCCATCGGCGACGGCCCCGTGCTGCTGCCCGACAACCACT
ACCTGAGCACCCAGTCCGCCCTGAGCAAAGACCCCAACGAGAAGCGCGATCACATGGTCCTGCTGGAGTT
CGTGACCGCCGCCGGGATCACTCTCGGCATGGACGAGCTGTACAAGTAAAGCGGCCGCGACTCTAGATCA
TAATCAGCCATACCACATTTGTAGAGGTTTTACTTGCTTTAAAAAACCTCCCACACCTCCCCCTGAACCT
GAAACATAAAATGAATGCAATTGTTGTTGTTAACTTGTTTATTGCAGCTTATAATGGTTACAAATAAAGC
AATAGCATCACAAATTTCACAAATAAAGCATTTTTTTCACTGCATTCTAGTTGTGGTTTGTCCAAACTCA
TCAATGTATCTTAAGGCGTAAATTGTAAGCGTTAATATTTTGTTAAAATTCGCGTTAAATTTTTGTTAAA
TCAGCTCATTTTTTAACCAATAGGCCGAAATCGGCAAAATCCCTTATAAATCAAAAGAATAGACCGAGAT
AGGGT
[37 nt withheld, positions 3856-3892]
AAAGAACGTGGACTCCAACGTCAAAGG
[49 nt withheld, positions 3920-3968]
T
[91 nt withheld, positions 3970-4060]
G
[124 nt withheld, positions 4062-4185]
CAGGTGGCACTTTTCGGGGAAATGTGCGCGGAACCCCTATTTGTTTATTTTTCTAAATACATTCAAATAT
GTATCCGCTCATGAGACAATAACCCTGATAAATGCTTCAATAATATTGAAAAAGGAAGAGTCCTGAGGCG
GAAAGAACCAGCTGTGGAATGTGTGTCAGTTAGGGTGTGGAAAGTCCCCAGGCTCCCCAGCAGGCAGAAG
TATGCAAAGCATGCATCTCAATTAGTCAGCAACCAGGTGTGGAAAGTCCCCAGGCTCCCCAGCAGGCAGA
AGTATGCAAAGCATGCATCTCAATTAGTCAGCAACCATAGTCCCGCCCCTAACTCCGCCCATCCCGCCCC
TAACTCCGCCCAGTTCCGCCCATTCTCCGCCCCATGGCTGACTAATTTTTTTTATTTATGCAGAGGCCGA
GGCCGCCTCGGCCTCTGAGCTATTCCAGAAGTAGTGAGGAGGCTTTTTTGGAGGCCTAGGCTTTTGCAAA
GATCGATCAAGAGACAGGATGAGGATCGTTTCGCATGATTGAACAAGATGGATTGCACGCAGGTTCTCCG
GCCGCTTGGGTGGAGAGGCTATTCGGCTATGACTGGGCACAACAGACAATCGGCTGCTCTGATGCCGCCG
TGTTCCGGCTGTCAGCGCAGGGGCGCCCGGTTCTTTTTGTCAAGACCGACCTGTCCGGTGCCCTGAATGA
ACTGCAAGACGAGGCAGCGCGGCTATCGTGGCTGGCCACGACGGGCGTTCCTTGCGCAGCTGTGCTCGAC
GTTGTCACTGAAGCGGGAAGGGACTGGCTGCTATTGGGCGAAGTGCCGGGGCAGGATCTCCTGTCATCTC
ACCTTGCTCCTGCCGAGAAAGTATCCATCATGGCTGATGCAATGCGGCGGCTGCATACGCTTGATCCGGC
TACCTGCCCATTCGACCACCAAGCGAAACATCGCATCGAGCGAGCACGTACTCGGATGGAAGCCGGTCTT
GTCGATCAGGATGATCTGGACGAAGAGCATCAGGGGCTCGCGCCAGCCGAACTGTTCGCCAGGCTCAAGG
CGAGCATGCCCGACGGCGAGGATCTCGTCGTGACCCATGGCGATGCCTGCTTGCCGAATATCATGGTGGA
AAATGGCCGCTTTTCTGGATTCATCGACTGTGGCCGGCTGGGTGTGGCGGACCGCTATCAGGACATAGCG
TTGGCTACCCGTGATATTGCTGAAGAGCTTGGCGGCGAATGGGCTGACCGCTTCCTCGTGCTTTACGGTA
TCGCCGCTCCCGATTCGCAGCGCATCGCCTTCTATCGCCTTCTTGACGAGTTCTTCTGAGCGGGACTCTG
GGGTTCGAAATGACCGACCAAGCGACGCCCAACCTGCCATCACGAGATTTCGATTCCACCGCCGCCTTCT
ATGAAAGGTTGGGCTTCGGAATCGTTTTCCGGGACGCCGGCTGGATGATCCTCCAGCGCGGGGATCTCAT
GCTGGAGTTCTTCGCCCACCCTAGGGGGAGGCTAACTGAAACACGGAAGGAGACAATACCGGAAGGAACC
CGCGCTATGACGGCAATAAAAAGACAGAATAAAACGCACGGTGTTGGGTCGTTTGTTCATAAACGCGGGG
TTCGGTCCCAGGGCTGGCACTCTGTCGATACCCCACCGAGACCCCATTGGGGCCAATACGCCCGCGTTTC
TTCCTTTTCCCCACCCCACCCCCCAAGTTCGGGTGAAGGCCCAGGGCTCGCAGCCAACGTCGGGGCGGCA
GGCCCTGCCATAGCCTCAGGTTACTCATATATACTTTAGATTGATTTAAAACTTCATTTTTAATTTAAAA
GGATCTAGGTGAAGATCCTTTTTGATAATCTCATGACCAAAATCCCTTAACGTGAGTTTTCGTTCCACTG
AGCGTCAGACCCCGTAGAAAAGATCAAAGGATCTTCTTGAGATCCTTTTTTTCTGCGCGTAATCTGCTGC
TTGCAAACAAAAAAACCACCGCTACCAGCGGTGGTTTGTTTGCCGGATCAAGAGCTACCAACTCTTTTTC
CGAAGGTAACTGGCTTCAGCAGAGCGCAGATACCAAATACTGTCCTTCTAGTGTAGCCGTAGTTAGGCCA
CCACTTCAAGAACTCTGTAGCACCGCCTACATACCTCGCTCTGCTAATCCTGTTACCAGTGGCTGCTGCC
AGTGGCGATAAGTCGTGTCTTACCGGGTTGGACTCAAGACGATAGTTACCGGATAAGGCGCAGCGGTCGG
GCTGAACGGGGGGTTCGTGCACACAGCCCAGCTTGGAGCGAACGACCTACACCGAACTGAGATACCTACA
GCGTGAGCTATGAGAAAGCGCCACGCTTCCCGAAGGGAGAAAGGCGGACAGGTATCCGGTAAGCGGCAGG
GTCGGAACAGGAGAGCGCACGAGGGAGCTTCCAGGGGGAAACGCCTGGTATCTTTATAGTCCTGTCGGGT
TTCGCCACCTCTGACTTGAGCGTCGATTTTTGTGATGCTCGTCAGGGGGGCGGAGCCTATGGAAAAACGC
CAGCAACGCGGCCTTTTTACGGTTCCTGGCCTTTTGCTGGCCTTTTGCTCACATGTTCTTTCCTGCGTTA
TCCCCTGATTCTGTGGATAACCGTATTACCGCCATGCAT
