>Addgene plasmid #21204 | GFP-N2-PKCgamma | addgene partial sequence | sequence record 27080 | 21204 with EGFP-N
GCTCCTCGCCCTTGCTCACCATGGTGGCGACCGGCCGGTGGATCCCGGGCCCGCGGTACCGTCGACTGCA
GAATTCCATGACGGGCACAGGCACAGGGCTTGTGGGGCTGCGGGCATCTGGGTGCACGAAGTCCGGGTTC
ACATAAGTAAAGCCCTGGAAATCAGCTTGGTCGATGCTGGCTAGGACCAAGCGGTCTGGCGGGGTCAAGG
CTGGCGCTGCCCGCGTGAAGAACTTGTCAAAGTTTTCGCCGCTGCGGCCACACGGACGTGGTCTAAAAGG
AGGCGCAATTTCCAGTCTCTCCAACCTCTCCCAATCGATCCAACGGAAAAAGCCATGAGCCCGGATGGTG
GGTTCCCCATCTGGCCCTGAGCCCAGGCGCTTTCCTGGGTGCTTGGTCAGGAACCCCTTGCAGATGGCCA
CAGCTTCCCGGGAAAGTGACTTGGGATAGGTGACAGTTTGTTCCATGATGGCTTGAAACAGCTCCTCCTC
ATCTTCCCCATCAAAGGGTGGCTGTCCTGCCAACATCTCATACAGCAGGACTCCAAAGGACCACCAGTCG
ACAGACTTCCCATAGGGCTGATAGGCAATGATCTCAGGTGCTATGTAGTCTGGGGTCCCACAGAAGGTGC
GGGTTGTGGACCCA
